>Addgene plasmid #89675 | pexK4_wm_ruleB | addgene full sequence | sequence record 190871 | Addgene NGS Result
CTCTTCCGCTTCCTCGCTCACTGACTCGCTGCGCTCGGTCGTTCGGCTGCGGCGAGCGGTATCAGCTCAC
TCAAAGGCGGTAATACGGTTATCCACAGAATCAGGGGATAACGCAGGAAAGAACATGTGAGCAAAAGGCC
AGCAAAAGGCCAGGAACCGTAAAAAGGCCGCGTTGCTGGCGTTTTTCCATAGGCTCCGCCCCCCTGACGA
GCATCACAAAAATCGACGCTCAAGTCAGAGGTGGCGAAACCCGACAGGACTATAAAGATACCAGGCGTTT
CCCCCTGGAAGCTCCCTCGTGCGCTCTCCTGTTCCGACCCTGCCGCTTACCGGATACCTGTCCGCCTTTC
TCCCTTCGGGAAGCGTGGCGCTTTCTCATAGCTCACGCTGTAGGTATCTCAGTTCGGTGTAGGTCGTTCG
CTCCAAGCTGGGCTGTGTGCACGAACCCCCCGTTCAGCCCGACCGCTGCGCCTTATCCGGTAACTATCGT
CTTGAGTCCAACCCGGTAAGACACGACTTATCGCCACTGGCAGCAGCCACTGGTAACAGGATTAGCAGAG
CGAGGTATGTAGGCGGTGCTACAGAGTTCTTGAAGTGGTGGCCTAACTACGGCTACACTAGAAGAACAGT
ATTTGGTATCTGCGCTCTGCTGAAGCCAGTTACCTTCGGAAAAAGAGTTGGTAGCTCTTGATCCGGCAAA
CAAACCACCGCTGGTAGCGGTGGTTTTTTTGTTTGCAAGCAGCAGATTACGCGCAGAAAAAAAGGATCTC
AAGAAGATCCTTTGATCTTTTCTACGGGGTCTGACGCTCAGTGGAACGAAAACTCACGTTAAGGGATTTT
GGTCATGAGATTATCAAAAAGGATCTTCACCTAGATCCTTTTAAATTAAAAATGAAGTTTTAAATCAATC
TAAAGTATATATGAGTAAAAATATTCCGGAATTGCCAGCTGGGGCGCCCTCTGGTAAGGTTGGGAAGCCC
TGCAAAGTAAACTGGATGGCTTTCTTGCCGCCAAGGATCTGATGGCGCAGGGGATCAAGATCTGATCAAG
AGACAGGATGAGGATCGTTTCGCATGATTGAACAAGATGGATTGCACGCAGGTTCTCCGGCCGCTTGGGT
GGAGAGGCTATTCGGCTATGACTGGGCACAACAGACAATCGGCTGCTCTGATGCCGCCGTGTTCCGGCTG
TCAGCGCAGGGGCGCCCGGTTCTTTTTGTCAAGACCGACCTGTCCGGTGCCCTGAATGAACTGCAGGACG
AGGCAGCGCGGCTATCGTGGCTGGCCACGACGGGCGTTCCTTGCGCAGCTGTGCTCGACGTTGTCACTGA
AGCGGGAAGGGACTGGCTGCTATTGGGCGAAGTGCCGGGGCAGGATCTCCTGTCATCCCACCTTGCTCCT
GCCGAGAAAGTATCCATCATGGCTGATGCAATGCGGCGGCTGCATACGCTTGATCCGGCTACCTGCCCAT
TCGACCACCAAGCGAAACATCGCATCGAGCGAGCACGTACTCGGATGGAAGCCGGTCTTGTCGATCAGGA
TGATCTGGACGAAGAGCATCAGGGGCTCGCGCCAGCCGAACTGTTCGCCAGGCTCAAGGCGCGCATGCCC
GACGGCGAGGATCTCGTCGTGACCCATGGCGATGCCTGCTTGCCGAATATCATGGTGGAAAATGGCCGCT
TTTCTGGATTCATCGACTGTGGCCGGCTGGGTGTGGCGGACCGCTATCAGGACATAGCGTTGGCTACCCG
TGATATTGCTGAAGAGCTTGGCGGCGAATGGGCTGACCGCTTCCTCGTGCTTTACGGTATCGCCGCTCCC
GATTCGCAGCGCATCGCCTTCTATCGCCTTCTTGACGAGTTCTTCTGAACCGGTAATATTATTGAAGCAT
TTATCAGGGTTATTGTCTCATGAGCGGATACATATTTGAATGTATTTAGAAAAATAAACAAATAGGGGTT
CCGCGCACATTTCCCCGAAAAGTGCCACCTGACGTCTAAGAAACCATTATTATCATGACATTAACCTATA
AAAATAGGCGTATCACGAGGCCCTTTCGTCTCGCGCGTTTCGGTGATGACGGTGAAAACCTCTGACACAT
GCAGCTCCCGGAGACGGTCACAGCTTGTCTGTAAGCGGATGCCGGGAGCAGACAAGCCCGTCAGGGCGCG
TCAGCGGGTGTTGGCGGGTGTCGGGGCTGGCTTAACTATGCGGCATCAGAGCAGATTGTACTGAGAGTGC
ACCAATTGGTCGACCTCGAGTTAATTAACGTAAGATCGCACAAATTATCACGAATACTGTGGAAAGTAGC
TAGTATTTCATCCAATAGCAGTTACACGTCAGTTACGTCGAGCAGAATTCCTATACTCATTCATGTTATA
ACGGACGGGTATAGATAGTGAGGGTCTCTAATGTCCCAAGGAAAAAGAGCAATTCTTCCATCCTGGATAG
AGTTTGGGCATGTAAGATTTTATCACTGTAAACTGGTTGCACCATTATAAATGTCGGTTGCCGTCTTCAG
TAAATTCGAGATCAATCGATAGTAATTGTCCATGCCTTTATGCTTGCGTTAGAGGACCTATCACAAGTAC
AAGTCTTACTGTATATCCGGACTAACACCGGCTCTGAGGTTGACGCCACAGAGGGTACCGCAGCCCTCCT
TAGCATAGCTAGCCCTAAGTGAGCTTCAGGCCATGAGACAGCCAAGGGGTCAGTCGCAATAGTCGGATGA
GCGTCAGGGGGTAGTAGGTATTAGAGGTGCGCTGTAGGTATCGACTGTATCATCAGCGGATCATCTCGAT
CGGAGCCAGGTAAATGTGGATTCACCGGAGATCTGAGCCCTGTCAATACGCGAGCATTCTAGTTGGCTCA
TTGCTCAGTGTACTGCTAAACTCACCCGATAGGACTTCAGTAGTACCGATAGTATCGATAGTTAGCCTGC
ATTAGTGAGTGACAACGAGACAAAAACGTTCGACGAAACGTTACGCCTCCACAAGAATTCGAGATCTATG
AATTATGAGGTCGTTGTACCGGGAATTCGGCGCCCACGCCTAAGCCGACATGGGTCGGCGAGGCACTCCC
GGCCAGCACCGCCGGAGACTTTACAGCCTGACTTTTTGAAGTCCATTTAGGACCGCGGCCACACAGTGGG
GCGTACATGTTTTCACCAGGCTACCAAATAACGAAAGTGACGCGCGAACAATGTGGGGTACGATACAGGC
TGGACCGCGGCGCTTAATAATGGCGGGATGTTTCAATATCGATTCATCTGAATTGAGGCAGGCATCGCTA
ACACGGACCGGAGTGATATATAAAATTACAAGTGGCTCATTGGCGAACGAGGCTGAGAATACCCGTGGGG
ACAAGGGACTGATCCCAATCCAAGAGCGCTGATTACATTACGTCCTGTCAAGAGTTGTCGGTTCACGAGC
TAAGAGTTCAATTCAGATGATCGCTGTCGTTCTAGCCTAATTACCAGTACATGTATAACTAGTGGGCGAT
CGCTCTAGAGCTAGCGAATTCCTGTGTGAAATTGTTATCCGCTCACAATTCCACACAACATACGAGCCGG
AAGCATAAAGTGTAAAGCCTGGGGTGCCTAATGAGTGAGCTAACTCACATTAATTGCGTTGCGCTCACTG
CCCGCTTTCCAGTCGGGAAACCTGTCGTGCCAGCTGCATTAATGAATCGGCCAACGCGCGGGGAGAGGCG
GTTTGCGTATTGGGCG
Features (pLannotate 1.2.2; 10 found; start..end, strand, type, name):
    184..772     -  rep_origin     ori: high-copy-number ColE1/pMB1/pBR322/pUC origin of replication
    929..1042    +  CDS            tnpA (fragment): TN5P_ECOLX - Also known as tnp. Experimental evidence at protein level: Swiss-Prot protein existence level 1. Mediates transposition of transposon Tn5 by a 'cut and paste' mechanism. First, the monomeric transposase binds the 19 bp inverted DNA repeats flanking the transposon. Then, dimerization of the DNA- bound transposase creates a synaptic DNA complex. After nicking of the first DNA strand, excision of the transposon proceeds through a series of intermediates. The transposase then mediates the insertion of the transposon at a new site by strand transfer. The activity of the wild- type tran
   1074..1865    +  CDS            neo: KKA2_KLEPN - Also known as kan, nptII. Experimental evidence at protein level: Swiss-Prot protein existence level 1. Resistance to kanamycin, neomycin, paromomycin, ribostamycin, butirosin and gentamicin B. From Klebsiella pneumoniae.
   1875..1965    -  promoter       AmpR promoter (fragment): bla
   2060..2095    +  CDS            rop (fragment): Rop protein, which maintains plasmids at low copy number; rop
   2197..2244    +  misc_feature   bom (fragment): basis of mobility region from pBR322
   3532..3548    -  protein_bind   lac operator: The lac repressor binds to the lac operator to inhibit transcription in E. coli. This inhibition can be relieved by adding lactose or isopropyl-β-D-thiogalactopyranoside (IPTG). lac repressor encoded by lacI
   3556..3586    -  promoter       lac promoter: promoter for the E. coli lac operon
   3601..3622    -  protein_bind   CAP binding site: CAP binding activates transcription in the presence of cAMP. E. coli catabolite activator protein
   3635..1       -  CDS            lacI (fragment) (across the origin): lac repressor; lacI; The lac repressor binds to the lac operator to inhibit transcription in E. coli. This inhibition can be relieved by adding lactose or isopropyl-β-D-thiogalactopyranoside (IPTG).
