[The description below was written by a language model from this plasmid's Addgene catalogue record and pLannotate feature annotations shown in this document.]
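Description:
pexK4_wm_ruleB is a small (about 3.7 kb) bacterial cloning plasmid built on the commercial gene-synthesis backbone pEX-K4, carrying a 1,220 bp fully synthetic insert called wm_ruleB. It is propagated in standard E. coli cloning strains at high copy number from a ColE1/pUC-type origin of replication and is selected with kanamycin through the Tn5-derived neo/nptII aminoglycoside phosphotransferase gene. The other annotated backbone elements are mostly remnants typical of pUC/pBR322-derived vectors: short fragments of the Tn5 transposase gene, the bla promoter, rop, the bom region and lacI, together with an intact CAP binding site, lac promoter and lac operator. These lac elements lie on one side of an unannotated stretch of roughly 1.3 kb, which is large enough to hold the synthetic insert, although the feature table does not label it and the cloning sites are recorded as unknown.

The insert is not described as encoding a protein or as an expression cassette, and the record gives no indication that the neighbouring lac promoter is meant to drive anything. Instead, the plasmid serves as a source of double-stranded DNA template for building genetically encodable DNA-protein hybrid nanostructures, in which a designed DNA sequence is folded into a defined shape with the help of DNA-binding proteins. According to the catalogue entry, this particular template yields the three-armed star shape reported in the associated study. The record does not say how the template fragment is released or amplified from the vector, nor which binding sites are arranged within the insert.
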