Addgene plasmid #89675: pexK4_wm_ruleB
Purpose: Plasmid for the construction of DNA-protein hybrid nanostructures. Template for the three-armed star shown in figure 3D of associated article.
Depositing lab: Hendrik Dietz. Depositing organization: Technische Universitaet Muenchen (TUM). Publication: Self-assembly of genetically encoded DNA-protein hybrid nanoscale shapes. Praetorius F, Dietz H. Science. 2017 Mar 24;355(6331). pii: eaam5488. doi: 10.1126/science.aam5488. PubMed 28336611.
Backbone
  Vector backbone: pEX-K4
  Backbone manufacturer: Eurofins
  Vector type: Unspecified
Growth in bacteria
  Bacterial resistance: Kanamycin, 50 μg/mL
  Growth temperature: 37°C
  Growth strain: DH5alpha
  Copy number: High Copy
Gene/Insert
  Gene/Insert name: wm_ruleB
  Species: Synthetic
  Insert size (bp): 1220
  Cloning method: Restriction Enzyme; 5′ cloning site unknown (unknown if destroyed); 3′ cloning site unknown (unknown if destroyed)
  Sequencing primers: 5′ ggagcagacaagcccgtcagg; 3′ caggctttacactttatgcttccggc
Terms and licenses: Academic/Nonprofit Terms; Industry Terms: Not Available to Industry
How to cite: pexK4_wm_ruleB was a gift from Hendrik Dietz (Addgene plasmid # 89675 ; http://n2t.net/addgene:89675 ; RRID:Addgene_89675)
