>Addgene plasmid #89675 | pexK4_wm_ruleB | depositor partial sequence | sequence record 173764 | template for DNA-protein hybrid structure
AAGATCGCACAAATTATCACGAATACTGTGGAAAGTAGCTAGTATTTCATCCAATAGCAGTTACACGTCA
GTTACGTCGAGCAGAATTCCTATACTCATTCATGTTATAACGGACGGGTATAGATAGTGAGGGTCTCTAA
TGTCCCAAGGAAAAAGAGCAATTCTTCCATCCTGGATAGAGTTTGGGCATGTAAGATTTTATCACTGTAA
ACTGGTTGCACCATTATAAATGTCGGTTGCCGTCTTCAGTAAATTCGAGATCAATCGATAGTAATTGTCC
ATGCCTTTATGCTTGCGTTAGAGGACCTATCACAAGTACAAGTCTTACTGTATATCCGGACTAACACCGG
CTCTGAGGTTGACGCCACAGAGGGTACCGCAGCCCTCCTTAGCATAGCTAGCCCTAAGTGAGCTTCAGGC
CATGAGACAGCCAAGGGGTCAGTCGCAATAGTCGGATGAGCGTCAGGGGGTAGTAGGTATTAGAGGTGCG
CTGTAGGTATCGACTGTATCATCAGCGGATCATCTCGATCGGAGCCAGGTAAATGTGGATTCACCGGAGA
TCTGAGCCCTGTCAATACGCGAGCATTCTAGTTGGCTCATTGCTCAGTGTACTGCTAAACTCACCCGATA
GGACTTCAGTAGTACCGATAGTATCGATAGTTAGCCTGCATTAGTGAGTGACAACGAGACAAAAACGTTC
GACGAAACGTTACGCCTCCACAAGAATTCGAGATCTATGAATTATGAGGTCGTTGTACCGGGAATTCGGC
GCCCACGCCTAAGCCGACATGGGTCGGCGAGGCACTCCCGGCCAGCACCGCCGGAGACTTTACAGCCTGA
CTTTTTGAAGTCCATTTAGGACCGCGGCCACACAGTGGGGCGTACATGTTTTCACCAGGCTACCAAATAA
CGAAAGTGACGCGCGAACAATGTGGGGTACGATACAGGCTGGACCGCGGCGCTTAATAATGGCGGGATGT
TTCAATATCGATTCATCTGAATTGAGGCAGGCATCGCTAACACGGACCGGAGTGATATATAAAATTACAA
GTGGCTCATTGGCGAACGAGGCTGAGAATACCCGTGGGGACAAGGGACTGATCCCAATCCAAGAGCGCTG
ATTACATTACGTCCTGTCAAGAGTTGTCGGTTCACGAGCTAAGAGTTCAATTCAGATGATCGCTGTCGTT
CTAGCCTAATTACCAGTACATGTATAACTA
